>Addgene plasmid #112343 | pDLX1-donor | depositor full sequence | sequence record 211734 | Full Sequence
GACCTGCAGGCATGCAAGCTTGGCGTAATCATGGTCATAGCTGTTTCCTGTGTGAAATTGTTATCCGCTC
ACAATTCCACACAACATACGAGCCGGAAGCATAAAGTGTAAAGCCTGGGGTGCCTAATGAGTGAGCTAAC
TCACATTAATTGCGTTGCGCTCACTGCCCGCTTTCCAGTCGGGAAACCTGTCGTGCCAGCTGCATTAATG
AATCGGCCAACGCGCGGGGAGAGGCGGTTTGCGTATTGGGCGCTCTTCCGCTTCCTCGCTCACTGACTCG
CTGCGCTCGGTCGTTCGGCTGCGGCGAGCGGTATCAGCTCACTCAAAGGCGGTAATACGGTTATCCACAG
AATCAGGGGATAACGCAGGAAAGAACATGTGAGCAAAAGGCCAGCAAAAGGCCAGGAACCGTAAAAAGGC
CGCGTTGCTGGCGTTTTTCCATAGGCTCCGCCCCCCTGACGAGCATCACAAAAATCGACGCTCAAGTCAG
AGGTGGCGAAACCCGACAGGACTATAAAGATACCAGGCGTTTCCCCCTGGAAGCTCCCTCGTGCGCTCTC
CTGTTCCGACCCTGCCGCTTACCGGATACCTGTCCGCCTTTCTCCCTTCGGGAAGCGTGGCGCTTTCTCA
TAGCTCACGCTGTAGGTATCTCAGTTCGGTGTAGGTCGTTCGCTCCAAGCTGGGCTGTGTGCACGAACCC
CCCGTTCAGCCCGACCGCTGCGCCTTATCCGGTAACTATCGTCTTGAGTCCAACCCGGTAAGACACGACT
TATCGCCACTGGCAGCAGCCACTGGTAACAGGATTAGCAGAGCGAGGTATGTAGGCGGTGCTACAGAGTT
CTTGAAGTGGTGGCCTAACTACGGCTACACTAGAAGGACAGTATTTGGTATCTGCGCTCTGCTGAAGCCA
GTTACCTTCGGAAAAAGAGTTGGTAGCTCTTGATCCGGCAAACAAACCACCGCTGGTAGCGGTGGTTTTT
TTGTTTGCAAGCAGCAGATTACGCGCAGAAAAAAAGGATCTCAAGAAGATCCTTTGATCTTTTCTACGGG
GTCTGACGCTCAGTGGAACGAAAACTCACGTTAAGGGATTTTGGTCATGAGATTATCAAAAAGGATCTTC
ACCTAGATCCTTTTAAATTAAAAATGAAGTTTTAAATCAATCTAAAGTATATATGAGTAAACTTGGTCTG
ACAGTTACCAATGCTTAATCAGTGAGGCACCTATCTCAGCGATCTGTCTATTTCGTTCATCCATAGTTGC
CTGACTCCCCGTCGTGTAGATAACTACGATACGGGAGGGCTTACCATCTGGCCCCAGTGCTGCAATGATA
CCGCGAGACCCACGCTCACCGGCTCCAGATTTATCAGCAATAAACCAGCCAGCCGGAAGGGCCGAGCGCA
GAAGTGGTCCTGCAACTTTATCCGCCTCCATCCAGTCTATTAATTGTTGCCGGGAAGCTAGAGTAAGTAG
TTCGCCAGTTAATAGTTTGCGCAACGTTGTTGCCATTGCTACAGGCATCGTGGTGTCACGCTCGTCGTTT
GGTATGGCTTCATTCAGCTCCGGTTCCCAACGATCAAGGCGAGTTACATGATCCCCCATGTTGTGCAAAA
AAGCGGTTAGCTCCTTCGGTCCTCCGATCGTTGTCAGAAGTAAGTTGGCCGCAGTGTTATCACTCATGGT
TATGGCAGCACTGCATAATTCTCTTACTGTCATGCCATCCGTAAGATGCTTTTCTGTGACTGGTGAGTAC
TCAACCAAGTCATTCTGAGAATAGTGTATGCGGCGACCGAGTTGCTCTTGCCCGGCGTCAATACGGGATA
ATACCGCGCCACATAGCAGAACTTTAAAAGTGCTCATCATTGGAAAACGTTCTTCGGGGCGAAAACTCTC
AAGGATCTTACCGCTGTTGAGATCCAGTTCGATGTAACCCACTCGTGCACCCAACTGATCTTCAGCATCT
TTTACTTTCACCAGCGTTTCTGGGTGAGCAAAAACAGGAAGGCAAAATGCCGCAAAAAAGGGAATAAGGG
CGACACGGAAATGTTGAATACTCATACTCTTCCTTTTTCAATATTATTGAAGCATTTATCAGGGTTATTG
TCTCATGAGCGGATACATATTTGAATGTATTTAGAAAAATAAACAAATAGGGGTTCCGCGCACATTTCCC
CGAAAAGTGCCACCTGACGTCTAAGAAACCATTATTATCATGACATTAACCTATAAAAATAGGCGTATCA
CGAGGCCCTTTCGTCTCGCGCGTTTCGGTGATGACGGTGAAAACCTCTGACACATGCAGCTCCCGGAGAC
GGTCACAGCTTGTCTGTAAGCGGATGCCGGGAGCAGACAAGCCCGTCAGGGCGCGTCAGCGGGTGTTGGC
GGGTGTCGGGGCTGGCTTAACTATGCGGCATCAGAGCAGATTGTACTGAGAGTGCACCATATGCGGTGTG
AAATACCGCACAGATGCGTAAGGAGAAAATACCGCATCAGGCGCCATTCGCCATTCAGGCTGCGCAACTG
TTGGGAAGGGCGATCGGTGCGGGCCTCTTCGCTATTACGCCAGCTGGCGAAAGGGGGATGTGCTGCAAGG
CGATTAAGTTGGGTAACGCCAGGGTTTTCCCAGTCACGACGTTGTAAAACGACGGCCAGTGAATTCGAGC
TCGGTACCCCGGCTTTCTGTAAGACTCCGGGGAGCCCGTGAGCGTTCCTGACGGCGGCGGGCGCGGGTTT
CCGACGTCCGGTCCGGGATTTGGAGCAGAGCTGGAGAAAGCAAACAGACACTAGTGCAAGAATGGTTTTG
AATCCAAAGAGAAGTTCAGCAAAACCTTGAGGCCTCCTTAGTCCGTCCCAACTCAAGGGCAGAAAAGATG
GCGCATAGAAAAGTTGGGTCGCGTTGCAAATAAATTTCCTCCACTCCTTCCTAGGTTTTCGATTCTTTTT
ATTGATGTTGATATTGGAATTGCTGGCTCGGTGTTATGCAGGCGCTGTATCTTCCGCAGGCGGTAGCCAC
GGTCGGACTGAGCCCCTGGCAGGCTAAGGCCTGGATCCCGGTTCTCCCCTCATCACAACTCCTCCCTGGC
TCTCTGAGAGCTGCCCCCGTGGGCTGACGGCGGCGGGAGGTTCGGCCTTCGAGCCTTTGGCTCTTATGGG
GGAAGGGAGGAAGGAGGGATGTCTCTGCTTCTCTGGCAGGGAGCTGCCAGCTGGCGCAGGGTTGGGAGGT
CCTATCTCTGCTGTTCTGCGGTCCCTTTTTTCCTCCCTGTGACCTAGGTAGGCTCAGTGGTCCCAGCCTG
AGTCACGTTGTTGTCCGCTCTTGCAGGTCAAGATCTGGTTCCAAAACAAGCGATCCAAGTTCAAGAAGCT
GATGAAGCAGGGTGGGGCGGCTCTGGAGGGTAGTGCGTTGGCCAACGGTCGGGCCCTGTCTGCTGGCTCC
CCACCCGTGCCGCCCGGCTGGAACCCTAACTCTTCATCCGGGAAGGGCTCAGGAGGAAACGCGGGCTCCT
ATATCCCCAGCTACACATCGTGGTACCCTTCAGCGCACCAAGAAGCTATGCAGCAACCCCAACTTATGGG
GATTCCAACTACTGCAAGCGAGAATCTTTATTTTCAGGGCGCCGCCAAATTCAAAGAAACCGCTGCTGCT
AAATTCGAACGCCAGCACATGGACAGCGGAGGTGGAGGTTCGAGCGGTCCCTCGGGTTCGTCGAGCCTGG
AAGTTCTGTTCCAGGGGCCCCTGTCGTCGAGCGGTCCCTCGGGTTCGATGGTGAGCAAAGGCGAGGAGCT
GTTCACCGGGGTGGTGCCCATCCTGGTCGAGCTGGACGGCGACGTAAACGGCCACAAGTTCAGCGTGTCC
GGCGAGGGCGAGGGCGATGCCACCTACGGCAAGCTGACCCTGAAGTTCATCTGCACCACCGGCAAGCTGC
CCGTGCCCTGGCCCACCCTCGTGACCACCCTGACCTACGGCGTGCAGTGCTTCAGCCGCTACCCCGACCA
CATGAAGCAGCACGACTTCTTCAAGTCCGCCATGCCCGAAGGCTACGTCCAGGAGCGCACCATCTTCTTC
AAGGACGACGGCAACTACAAGACCCGCGCCGAGGTGAAGTTCGAGGGCGACACCCTGGTGAACCGCATCG
AGCTGAAGGGCATCGACTTCAAGGAGGACGGCAACATCCTGGGGCACAAGCTGGAGTACAACTACAACAG
CCACAACGTCTATATCATGGCCGACAAGCAGAAGAACGGCATCAAGGTGAACTTCAAGATCCGCCACAAC
ATCGAGGACGGCAGCGTGCAGCTCGCCGACCACTACCAGCAGAACACCCCCATCGGCGACGGCCCCGTGC
TGCTGCCCGACAACCACTACCTGAGCACCCAGTCCGCCCTGAGCAAAGACCCCAACGAGAAGCGCGATCA
CATGGTCCTTAAGGAGTTCGTGACCGCCGCCGGGATCACTCTCGGCATGGACGAGCTGTACAAGTAATGA
TCTAGAGTCGAGTTAATTAAGAATTCCGCCCCCCCCCCTCTCCCTCCCCCCCCCTAACGTTACTGGCCGA
AGCCGCTTGGAATAAGGCCGGTGTGCGTTTGTCTATATGTTATTTTCCACCATATTGCCGTCTTTTGGCA
ATGTGAGGGCCCGGAAACCTGGCCCTGTCTTCTTGACGAGCATTCCTAGGGGTCTTTCCCCTCTCGCCAA
AGGAATGCAGGGTCTGTTGAATGTCGTGAAGGAAGCAGTTCCTCTGGAAGCTTCTTGAAGACAAACAACG
TCTGTAGCGACCCTTTGCAGGCAGCGGAACCCCCCACCTGGCGACAGGTGCCTCTGCGGCCAAAAGCCAC
GTGTATAAGATACACCTGCAAAGGCGGCACAACCCCAGTGCCACGTTGTGAGTTGGATAGTTGTGGAAAG
AGTCAAATGGCTCTCCTCAAGCGTATTCAACAAGGGGCTGAAGGATGCCCAGAAGGTACCCCATTGTATG
GGATCTGATCTGGGGCCTCGGTGCACATGCTTTACATGTGTTTAGTCGAGGTTAAAAAAACGTCTAGGCC
CCCCGAACCACGGGGACGTGGTTTTCCTTTGAAAAACACGATGATAATATGGCCACAACCTGTTACATTG
CACAAGATAAAAATATATCATCACGAACAGTAAAACTGTCTGCTTACATAAACAGTAATACAAGGGGTGT
TATGGGATCGGCCATTGAACAAGATGGATTGCACGCAGGTTCTCCGGCCGCTTGGGTGGAGAGGCTATTC
GGCTATGACTGGGCACAACAGACAATCGGCTGCTCTGATGCCGCCGTGTTCCGGCTGTCAGCGCAGGGGC
GCCCGGTTCTTTTTGTCAAGACCGACCTGTCCGGTGCCCTGAATGAACTGCAGGACGAGGCAGCGCGGCT
ATCGTGGCTGGCCACGACGGGCGTTCCTTGCGCAGCTGTGCTCGACGTTGTCACTGAAGCGGGAAGGGAC
TGGCTGCTATTGGGCGAAGTGCCGGGGCAGGATCTCCTGTCATCTCACCTTGCTCCTGCCGAGAAAGTAT
CCATCATGGCTGATGCAATGCGGCGGCTGCATACGCTTGATCCGGCTACCTGCCCATTCGACCACCAAGC
GAAACATCGCATCGAGCGAGCACGTACTCGGATGGAAGCCGGTCTTGTCGATCAGGATGATCTGGACGAA
GAGCATCAGGGGCTCGCGCCAGCCGAACTGTTCGCCAGGCTCAAGGCGCGCATGCCCGACGGCGAGGATC
TCGTCGTGACCCATGGCGATGCCTGCTTGCCGAATATCATGGTGGAAAATGGCCGCTTTTCTGGATTCAT
CGACTGTGGCCGGCTGGGTGTGGCGGACCGCTATCAGGACATAGCGTTGGCTACCCGTGATATTGCTGAA
GAGCTTGGCGGCGAATGGGCTGACCGCTTCCTCGTGCTTTACGGTATCGCCGCTCCCGATTCGCAGCGCA
TCGCCTTCTATCGCCTTCTTGACGAGTTCTTCTGAGTCTGAGGTTGCCCGCCCGTCTCCTTCTTGTCTCC
CCGGCCCAGGTCCCTCCCGCCTCCAGGTCCATCCATCCCGTCCGGAAAAGAAGGACCCAGAGGGAAGAAG
GAACAGTGGAGGCGGGACGCCCTCCATCTCCTCGGAGCCCCGCGAGGTCCGGCCCAGCAACTTCCCGGCA
TCCGCGCTCTAGCCTGAACCCTGGCCTGGGCCGAGCAGTGGCAGCAGAGAGTGGCCTCGGAGGGAAGCCA
CTGCCACCTGAGACAGCCCAAGCAGCAAGATAAACCCGCTCCACCCGACCCGCCGACCTTCAGCTTTGTG
GGACTATCAGGAAAAAACAAAACAAAAACAAAATGTAGAAAAAGCAAAAGCTCTTTTCTGTCCTGTCAGT
CTCCTGTCTCCTTTTGCTCTGTCTGTGCGCTGGTAAAGTCCAGGTCCTCATCCGTCCGCTGTCCTCATTC
TGCGGCCTCAGCAAAAAGCCACAAGGTCTGAGCGGCCCGGGTCCTGCCGGGCTGACCATCTCCGGATCCT
GGGACACTCTGCCTGACCATCTGTGTAGCTGGTGTGGGAATCTGGGGGCATTGGAGGGAGGGGGTTTTAT
TTATTGAGAAATGGACTTCGCCTGAGGCTGTTTGCCAATTCAGGGTTCTGCTGGGCGCAAGGAACGCACT
GTTCAAACGCACTGTTTACTTTAAGCGCACGGGGAGAAACGAATAAGGAGGACGTGGTGATTTTTAATTT
ATACAGTAACTTTTGTACTTCTCTGGTATGGAGAGTTTGGAGCCGAATGATTTGCATTTTTTACATGTCC
GACATTATTTAATAAATAATTTTTAAAAGAAAAGAACGATAAATGAAGCCAACATGATTTTCTCATTTCG
GGAGGAACTCTGTTGCTTCGCCTGGACAAGAAGGAAAATGCTGATTTCCTCCTTGGGTAGAAAGAGGGAG
CGAGGGCAAATGGG
Features (pLannotate 1.2.2; 17 found; start..end, strand, type, name):
      1..21      +  misc_feature   MCS (fragment): pUC18/19 multiple cloning site
     58..74      -  protein_bind   lac operator: The lac repressor binds to the lac operator to inhibit transcription in E. coli. This inhibition can be relieved by adding lactose or isopropyl-β-D-thiogalactopyranoside (IPTG). lac repressor encoded by lacI
     82..112     -  promoter       lac promoter: promoter for the E. coli lac operon
    127..148     -  protein_bind   CAP binding site: CAP binding activates transcription in the presence of cAMP. E. coli catabolite activator protein
    161..253     -  CDS            lacI (fragment): lac repressor; lacI; The lac repressor binds to the lac operator to inhibit transcription in E. coli. This inhibition can be relieved by adding lactose or isopropyl-β-D-thiogalactopyranoside (IPTG).
    436..1024    -  rep_origin     ori: high-copy-number ColE1/pMB1/pBR322/pUC origin of replication
   1195..2055    -  CDS            AmpR: β-lactamase; bla; confers resistance to ampicillin, carbenicillin, and related antibiotics
   2056..2160    -  promoter       AmpR promoter: bla
   2255..2290    +  CDS            rop (fragment): Rop protein, which maintains plasmids at low copy number; rop
   2392..2491    +  misc_feature   bom (fragment): basis of mobility region from pBR322
   2497..2654    -  CDS            lacZα (fragment): LacZα fragment of β-galactosidase; lacZ fragment
   3314..3568    +  CDS            DLX1 (fragment): DLX1_HUMAN - Experimental evidence at protein level: Swiss-Prot protein existence level 1. Plays a role as a transcriptional activator or repressor (PubMed:14671321). Inhibits several cytokine signaling pathways, such as TGFB1, activin-A/INHBA and BMP4 by interfering with the transcriptional stimulatory activity of transcription factors, such as MSX2, FAST2, SMAD2 and SMAD3 during hematopoietic cell differentiation (PubMed:14671321). Plays a role in terminal differentiation of interneurons, such as amacrine and bipolar cells in the developing retina (By similarity). Likely to play a regulatory
   3589..3609    +  CDS            capTEV™ (fragment): composite tag for in vivo biotinylation, TEV protease cleavage, and 6xHis tagging
   3623..3667    +  CDS            S-Tag: affinity and epitope tag derived from pancreatic ribonuclease A
   3758..4477    +  CDS            EGFP: the original enhanced GFP (Yang et al., 1996) mammalian codon-optimized
   4515..5100    +  misc_feature   IRES2: internal ribosome entry site (IRES) of the encephalomyocarditis virus (EMCV)
   5182..5985    +  CDS            NeoR/KanR: aminoglycoside phosphotransferase from Tn5; aph(3')-II (or nptII); confers resistance to neomycin, kanamycin, and G418 (Geneticin®)
