>Addgene plasmid #112343 | pDLX1-donor | addgene full sequence | sequence record 229657 | Addgene NGS Result
GACCTGCAGGCATGCAAGCTTGGCGTAATCATGGTCATAGCTGTTTCCTGTGTGAAATTGTTATCCGCTC
ACAATTCCACACAACATACGAGCCGGAAGCATAAAGTGTAAAGCCTGGGGTGCCTAATGAGTGAGCTAAC
TCACATTAATTGCGTTGCGCTCACTGCCCGCTTTCCAGTCGGGAAACCTGTCGTGCCAGCTGCATTAATG
AATCGGCCAACGCGCGGGGAGAGGCGGTTTGCGTATTGGGCGCTCTTCCGCTTCCTCGCTCACTGACTCG
CTGCGCTCGGTCGTTCGGCTGCGGCGAGCGGTATCAGCTCACTCAAAGGCGGTAATACGGTTATCCACAG
AATCAGGGGATAACGCAGGAAAGAACATGTGAGCAAAAGGCCAGCAAAAGGCCAGGAACCGTAAAAAGGC
CGCGTTGCTGGCGTTTTTCCATAGGCTCCGCCCCCCTGACGAGCATCACAAAAATCGACGCTCAAGTCAG
AGGTGGCGAAACCCGACAGGACTATAAAGATACCAGGCGTTTCCCCCTGGAAGCTCCCTCGTGCGCTCTC
CTGTTCCGACCCTGCCGCTTACCGGATACCTGTCCGCCTTTCTCCCTTCGGGAAGCGTGGCGCTTTCTCA
TAGCTCACGCTGTAGGTATCTCAGTTCGGTGTAGGTCGTTCGCTCCAAGCTGGGCTGTGTGCACGAACCC
CCCGTTCAGCCCGACCGCTGCGCCTTATCCGGTAACTATCGTCTTGAGTCCAACCCGGTAAGACACGACT
TATCGCCACTGGCAGCAGCCACTGGTAACAGGATTAGCAGAGCGAGGTATGTAGGCGGTGCTACAGAGTT
CTTGAAGTGGTGGCCTAACTACGGCTACACTAGAAGAACAGTATTTGGTATCTGCGCTCTGCTGAAGCCA
GTTACCTTCGGAAAAAGAGTTGGTAGCTCTTGATCCGGCAAACAAACCACCGCTGGTAGCGGTGGTTTTT
TTGTTTGCAAGCAGCAGATTACGCGCAGAAAAAAAGGATCTCAAGAAGATCCTTTGATCTTTTCTACGGG
GTCTGACGCTCAGTGGAACGAAAACTCACGTTAAGGGATTTTGGTCATGAGATTATCAAAAAGGATCTTC
ACCTAGGTCCTTTTAAATTAAAAATGAAGTTTTAAATCAATCTAAAGTATATATGAGTAAACTTGGTCTG
ACAGTTACCAATGCTTAATCAGTGAGGCACCTATCTCAGCGATCTGTCTATTTCGTTCATCCATAGTTGC
CTGACTCCCCGTCGTGTAGATAACTACGATACGGGAGGGCTTACCATCTGGCCCCAGTGCTGCAATGATA
CCGCGAGACCCACGCTCACCGGCTCCAGATTTATCAGCAATAAACCAGCCAGCCGGAAGGGCCGAGCGCA
GAAGTGGTCCTGCAACTTTATCCGCCTCCATCCAGTCTATTAATTGTTGCCGGGAAGCTAGAGTAAGTAG
TTCGCCAGTTAATAGTTTGCGCAACGTTGTTGCCATTGCTACAGGCATCGTGGTGTCACGCTCGTCGTTT
GGTATGGCTTCATTCAGCTCCGGTTCCCAACGATCAAGGCGAGTTACATGATCCCCCATGTTGTGCAAAA
AAGCGGTTAGCTCCTTCGGTCCTCCGATCGTTGTCAGAAGTAAGTTGGCCGCAGTGTTATCACTCATGGT
TATGGCAGCACTGCATAATTCTCTTACTGTCATGCCATCCGTAAGATGCTTTTCTGTGACTGGTGAGTAC
TCAACCAAGTCATTCTGAGAATAGTGTATGCGGCGACCGAGTTGCTCTTGCCCGGCGTCAATACGGGATA
ATACCGCGCCACATAGCAGAACTTTAAAAGTGCTCATCATTGGAAAACGTTCTTCGGGGCGAAAACTCTC
AAGGATCTTACCGCTGTTGAGATCCAGTTCGATGTAACCCACTCGTGCACCCAACTGATCTTCAGCATCT
TTTACTTTCACCAGCGTTTCTGGGTGAGCAAAAACAGGAAGGCAAAATGCCGCAAAAAAGGGAATAAGGG
CGACACGGAAATGTTGAATACTCATACTCTTCCTTTTTCAATATTATTGAAGCATTTATCAGGGTTATTG
TCTCATGAGCGGATACATATTTGAATGTATTTAGAAAAATAAACAAATAGGGGTTCCGCGCACATTTCCC
CGAAAAGTGCCACCTGACGTCTAAGAAACCATTATTATCATGACATTAACCTATAAAAATAGGCGTATCA
CGAGGCCCTTTCGTCTCGCGCGTTTCGGTGATGACGGTGAAAACCTCTGACACATGCAGCTCCCGGAGAC
GGTCACAGCTTGTCTGTAAGCGGATGCCGGGAGCAGACAAGCCCGTCAGGGCGCGTCAGCGGGTGTTGGC
GGGTGTCGGGGCTGGCTTAACTATGCGGCATCAGAGCAGATTGTACTGAGAGTGCACCATATGCGGTGTG
AAATACCGCACAGATGCGTAAGGAGAAAATACCGCATCAGGCGCCATTCGCCATTCAGGCTGCGCAACTG
TTGGGAAGGGCGATCGGTGCGGGCCTCTTCGCTATTACGCCAGCTGGCGAAAGGGGGATGTGCTGCAAGG
CGATTAAGTTGGGTAACGCCAGGGTTTTCCCAGTCACGACGTTGTAAAACGACGGCCAGTGAATTCGAGC
TCGGTACCCCGGCTTTCTGTAAGACTCCGGGGAGCCCGTGAGCGTTCCTGACGGCGGCGGGCGCGGGTTT
CCGACGTCCGGTCCGGGATTTGGAGCAGAGCTGGAGAAAGCAAACAGACACTAGTGCAAGAATGGTTTTG
AATCCAAAGAGAAGTTCAGCAAAACCTTGAGGCCTCCTTAGTCCGTCCCAACTCAAGGGCAGAAAAGATG
GCGCATAGAAAAGTTGGGTCGCGTTGCAAATAAATTTCCTCCACTCCTTCCTAGGTTTTCGATTCTTTTT
ATTGATGTTGATATTGGAATTGCTGGCTCGGTGTTATGCAGGCGCTGTATCTTCCGCAGGCGGTAGCCAC
GGTCGGACTGAGCCCCTGGCAGGCTAAGGCCTGGATCCCGGTTCTCCCCTCATCACAACTCCTCCCTGGC
TCTCTGAGAGCTGCCCCCGTGGGCTGACGGCGGCGGGCGGTTCGGCCTTCGAGCCTTTGGCTCTTATGGG
GGAAGGGAGGAAGGAGGGATGTCTCTGCTTCTCTGGCAGGGAGCTGCCAGCTGGCGCAGGGTTGGGAGGT
CCTATCTCTGCTGTTCTGCGGTCCCTTTTTTCCTCCCTGTGACCTAGGTAGGCTCAGTGGTCCCAGCCTG
AGTCACGTTGTTGTCCGCTCTTGCAGGTCAAGATCTGGTTCCAAAACAAGCGATCCAAGTTCAAGAAGCT
GATGAAGCAGGGTGGGGCGGCTCTGGAGGGTAGTGCGTTGGCCAACGGTCGGGCCCTGTCTGCTGGCTCC
CCACCCGTGCCGCCCGGCTGGAACCCTAACTCTTCATCCGGGAAGGGCTCAGGAGGAAACGCGGGCTCCT
ATATCCCCAGCTACACATCGTGGTACCCTTCAGCGCACCAAGAAGCTATGCAGCAACCCCAACTTATGGG
GATTCCAACTACTGCAAGCGAGAATCTTTATTTTCAGGGCGCCGCCAAATTCAAAGAAACCGCTGCTGCT
AAATTCGAACGCCAGCACATGGACAGCGGAGGTGGAGGTTCGAGCGGTCCCTCGGGTTCGTCGAGCCTGG
AAGTTCTGTTCCAGGGGCCCCTGTCGTCGAGCGGTCCCTCGGGTTCGATGGTGAGCAAAGGCGAGGAGCT
GTTCACCGGGGTGGTGCCCATCCTGGTCGAGCTGGACGGCGACGTAAACGGCCACAAGTTCAGCGTGTCC
GGCGAGGGCGAGGGCGATGCCACCTACGGCAAGCTGACCCTGAAGTTCATCTGCACCACCGGCAAGCTGC
CCGTGCCCTGGCCCACCCTCGTGACCACCCTGACCTACGGCGTGCAGTGCTTCAGCCGCTACCCCGACCA
CATGAAGCAGCACGACTTCTTCAAGTCCGCCATGCCCGAAGGCTACGTCCAGGAGCGCACCATCTTCTTC
AAGGACGACGGCAACTACAAGACCCGCGCCGAGGTGAAGTTCGAGGGCGACACCCTGGTGAACCGCATCG
AGCTGAAGGGCATCGACTTCAAGGAGGACGGCAACATCCTGGGGCACAAGCTGGAGTACAACTACAACAG
CCACAACGTCTATATCATGGCCGACAAGCAGAAGAACGGCATCAAGGTGAACTTCAAGATCCGCCACAAC
ATCGAGGACGGCAGCGTGCAGCTCGCCGACCACTACCAGCAGAACACCCCCATCGGCGACGGCCCCGTGC
TGCTGCCCGACAACCACTACCTGAGCACCCAGTCCGCCCTGAGCAAAGACCCCAACGAGAAGCGCGATCA
CATGGTCCTTAAGGAGTTCGTGACCGCCGCCGGGATCACTCTCGGCATGGACGAGCTGTACAAGTAATGA
TCTAGAGTCGAGTTAATTAAGAATTCCGCCCCCCCCCCTCTCCCTCCCCCCCCCTAACGTTACTGGCCGA
AGCCGCTTGGAATAAGGCCGGTGTGCGTTTGTCTATATGTTATTTTCCACCATATTGCCGTCTTTTGGCA
ATGTGAGGGCCCGGAAACCTGGCCCTGTCTTCTTGACGAGCATTCCTAGGGGTCTTTCCCCTCTCGCCAA
AGGAATGCAGGGTCTGTTGAATGTCGTGAAGGAAGCAGTTCCTCTGGAAGCTTCTTGAAGACAAACAACG
TCTGTAGCGACCCTTTGCAGGCAGCGGAACCCCCCACCTGGCGACAGGTGCCTCTGCGGCCAAAAGCCAC
GTGTATAAGATACACCTGCAAAGGCGGCACAACCCCAGTGCCACGTTGTGAGTTGGATAGTTGTGGAAAG
AGTCAAATGGCTCTCCTCAAGCGTATTCAACAAGGGGCTGAAGGATGCCCAGAAGGTACCCCATTGTATG
GGATCTGATCTGGGGCCTCGGTGCACATGCTTTACATGTGTTTAGTCGAGGTTAAAAAAACGTCTAGGCC
CCCCGAACCACGGGGACGTGGTTTTCCTTTGAAAAACACGATGATAATATGGCCACAACCTGTTACATTG
CACAAGATAAAAATATATCATCACGAACAGTAAAACTGTCTGCTTACATAAACAGTAATACAAGGGGTGT
TATGGGATCGGCCATTGAACAAGATGGATTGCACGCAGGTTCTCCGGCCGCTTGGGTGGAGAGGCTATTC
GGCTATGACTGGGCACAACAGACAATCGGCTGCTCTGATGCCGCCGTGTTCCGGCTGTCAGCGCAGGGGC
GCCCGGTTCTTTTTGTCAAGACCGACCTGTCCGGTGCCCTGAATGAACTGCAGGACGAGGCAGCGCGGCT
ATCGTGGCTGGCCACGACGGGCGTTCCTTGCGCAGCTGTGCTCGACGTTGTCACTGAAGCGGGAAGGGAC
TGGCTGCTATTGGGCGAAGTGCCGGGGCAGGATCTCCTGTCATCTCACCTTGCTCCTGCCGAGAAAGTAT
CCATCATGGCTGATGCAATGCGGCGGCTGCATACGCTTGATCCGGCTACCTGCCCATTCGACCACCAAGC
GAAACATCGCATCGAGCGAGCACGTACTCGGATGGAAGCCGGTCTTGTCGATCAGGATGATCTGGACGAA
GAGCATCAGGGGCTCGCGCCAGCCGAACTGTTCGCCAGGCTCAAGGCGCGCATGCCCGACGGCGAGGATC
TCGTCGTGACCCATGGCGATGCCTGCTTGCCGAATATCATGGTGGAAAATGGCCGCTTTTCTGGATTCAT
CGACTGTGGCCGGCTGGGTGTGGCGGACCGCTATCAGGACATAGCGTTGGCTACCCGTGATATTGCTGAA
GAGCTTGGCGGCGAATGGGCTGACCGCTTCCTCGTGCTTTACGGTATCGCCGCTCCCGATTCGCAGCGCA
TCGCCTTCTATCGCCTTCTTGACGAGTTCTTCTGAGTCTGAGGTTGCCCGCCCGTCTCCTTCTTGTCTCC
CCGGCCCAGGTCCCTCCCGCCTCCAGGTCCATCCATCCCGTCCGGAAAAGAAGGACCCAGAGGGAAGAAG
GAACAGTGGAGGCGGGACGCCCTCCATCTCCTCGGAGCCCCGCGAGGTCCGGCCCAGCAACTTCCCGGCA
TCCGCGCTCTAGCCTGAACCCTGGCCTGGGCCGAGCAGTGGCAGCAGAGAGTGGCCTCGGAGGGAAGCCA
CTGCCACCTGAGACAGCCCAAGCAGCAAGATAAACCCGCTCCACCCGACCCGCCGACCTTCAGCTTTGTG
GGACTATCAGGAAAAAACAAAACAAAAACAAAATGTAGAAAAAGCAAAAGCTCTTTTCTGTCCTGTCAGT
CTCCTGTCTCCTTTTGCTCTGTCTGTGCGCTGGTAAAGTCCAGGTCCTCATCCGTCCGCTGTCCTCATTC
TGCAGCCTCAGCAAAAAGCCACAAGATCTGAGCGGCCCGGGTCCTGCCGGGCTGACCATCTCCGGATCCT
GGGACACTCTGCCTGACCATCTGTGTAGCTGGTGTGGGAATCTGGGGGCATTGGAGGGAGGGGGTTTTAT
TTATTGAGAAATGGACTTCGCCTGAGGCTGTTTGCCAATTCAGGGTTCTGCTGGGCGCAAGGAACGCACT
GTTCAAACGCACTGTTTACTTTAAGCGCACGGGGAGAAACGAATAAGGAGGACGTGGTGATTTTTAATTT
ATACAGTAACTTTTGTACTTCTCTGGTATGGAGAGTTTGGAGCCGAATGATTTGCATTTTTTACATGTCC
GACATTATTTAATAAATAATTTTTAAAAGAAAAGAACGATAAATGAAGCCAACATGATTTTCTCATTTCG
GGAGGAACTCTGTTGCTTCGCCTGGACAAGAAGGAAAATGCTGATTTCCTCCTTGGGTAGAAAGAGGGAG
CGAGGGCAAATGGG
Features (pLannotate 1.2.2; 17 found; start..end, strand, type, name):
      1..21      +  misc_feature   MCS (fragment): pUC18/19 multiple cloning site
     58..74      -  protein_bind   lac operator: The lac repressor binds to the lac operator to inhibit transcription in E. coli. This inhibition can be relieved by adding lactose or isopropyl-β-D-thiogalactopyranoside (IPTG). lac repressor encoded by lacI
     82..112     -  promoter       lac promoter: promoter for the E. coli lac operon
    127..148     -  protein_bind   CAP binding site: CAP binding activates transcription in the presence of cAMP. E. coli catabolite activator protein
    161..253     -  CDS            lacI (fragment): lac repressor; lacI; The lac repressor binds to the lac operator to inhibit transcription in E. coli. This inhibition can be relieved by adding lactose or isopropyl-β-D-thiogalactopyranoside (IPTG).
    436..1024    -  rep_origin     ori: high-copy-number ColE1/pMB1/pBR322/pUC origin of replication
   1195..2055    -  CDS            AmpR: β-lactamase; bla; confers resistance to ampicillin, carbenicillin, and related antibiotics
   2056..2160    -  promoter       AmpR promoter: bla
   2255..2290    +  CDS            rop (fragment): Rop protein, which maintains plasmids at low copy number; rop
   2392..2491    +  misc_feature   bom (fragment): basis of mobility region from pBR322
   2497..2654    -  CDS            lacZα (fragment): LacZα fragment of β-galactosidase; lacZ fragment
   3314..3568    +  CDS            DLX1 (fragment): DLX1_HUMAN - Experimental evidence at protein level: Swiss-Prot protein existence level 1. Plays a role as a transcriptional activator or repressor (PubMed:14671321). Inhibits several cytokine signaling pathways, such as TGFB1, activin-A/INHBA and BMP4 by interfering with the transcriptional stimulatory activity of transcription factors, such as MSX2, FAST2, SMAD2 and SMAD3 during hematopoietic cell differentiation (PubMed:14671321). Plays a role in terminal differentiation of interneurons, such as amacrine and bipolar cells in the developing retina (By similarity). Likely to play a regulatory
   3589..3609    +  CDS            capTEV™ (fragment): composite tag for in vivo biotinylation, TEV protease cleavage, and 6xHis tagging
   3623..3667    +  CDS            S-Tag: affinity and epitope tag derived from pancreatic ribonuclease A
   3758..4477    +  CDS            EGFP: the original enhanced GFP (Yang et al., 1996) mammalian codon-optimized
   4515..5100    +  misc_feature   IRES2: internal ribosome entry site (IRES) of the encephalomyocarditis virus (EMCV)
   5182..5985    +  CDS            NeoR/KanR: aminoglycoside phosphotransferase from Tn5; aph(3')-II (or nptII); confers resistance to neomycin, kanamycin, and G418 (Geneticin®)
