[The description below was written by a language model from this plasmid's Addgene catalogue record and pLannotate feature annotations shown in this document.]
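Description:
pDLX1-donor is a CRISPR homology-directed repair donor plasmid built on the pUC19 backbone and designed to tag the endogenous human transcription factor gene DLX1 with GFP. It is propagated in E. coli as a high-copy plasmid through the ColE1/pUC-type origin and selected with ampicillin via the β-lactamase gene. Remnants of the pUC19 lac promoter/operator, lacZα and multiple cloning site flank the insert, which was assembled by Gibson cloning.

The payload consists of DLX1 homology arms, amplified from K562 genomic DNA, surrounding an EGFP-IRES-Neo cassette. The annotated features show a fragment of DLX1 coding sequence lying directly upstream of the tag, consistent with a fusion at the C-terminal end of the protein. It is followed by a short match to a composite TEV-cleavage tag, an S-tag, and then EGFP. Downstream, an EMCV IRES drives translation of the Tn5 neomycin phosphotransferase. No separate mammalian promoter is annotated in the cassette, so after correct integration both the DLX1-EGFP fusion and the resistance marker would presumably be expressed from the native DLX1 transcript, allowing G418 selection of edited cells. The 3′ homology arm is not annotated as a feature but presumably occupies the unannotated region after NeoR.

The record lists several single-nucleotide differences from the hg38 reference within the arms, including a known SNP, but does not state whether these are K562 variants or deliberate changes. The donor is meant to be used with its companion guide RNA plasmid, pDLX1.1.0-gDNA, to produce cell lines in which GFP-tagged DLX1 is expressed from its own locus. The record does not specify particular downstream applications.
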