Addgene plasmid #112343: pDLX1-donor
Purpose: CRISPR donor plasmid to tag human transcription factor DLX1 with GFP
Depositing lab: Kevin White. Depositing organization: University of Chicago.
Backbone
  Vector backbone: pUC19
  Vector type: CRISPR
Growth in bacteria
  Bacterial resistance: Ampicillin, 100 μg/mL
  Growth temperature: 37°C
  Growth strain: DH5alpha
  Copy number: High Copy
Gene/Insert
  Gene/Insert name: DLX1 homology arms flanking EGFP-IRES-Neo cassette
  Species: H. sapiens (human)
  Mutation: hg38:2:172087403:G>C,hg38:2:172087433:G>A,hg38:2:172087510:A>C,rs705868
  Entrez Gene: DLX1
  Cloning method: Gibson Cloning
  Sequencing primers: 5′ M13pUC-fwd; 3′ M13pUC-rev
Terms and licenses: Academic/Nonprofit Terms; Industry Terms: Not Available to Industry
Depositor comments: Cloning source: K562. Use with plasmid pDLX1.1.0-gDNA.
How to cite: pDLX1-donor was a gift from Kevin White (Addgene plasmid # 112343 ; http://n2t.net/addgene:112343 ; RRID:Addgene_112343)
